Addgene plasmid #205345: pBad33_ISHahl1_reRNA
Purpose: Bacterial expression of ISHahl1 TnpB and its reRNA
Depositing lab: Haoyi Wang. Depositing organization: Institute of Zoology, Chinese Academy of Sciences. Publication: Evolutionary mining and functional characterization of TnpB nucleases identify efficient miniature genome editors. Xiang G, Li Y, Sun J, Huo Y, Cao S, Cao Y, Guo Y, Yang L, Cai Y, Zhang YE, Wang H. Nat Biotechnol. 2023 Jun 29. doi: 10.1038/s41587-023-01857-x. PubMed 37386294.
Backbone
  Vector backbone: pBAD
  Vector type: Bacterial Expression
Growth in bacteria
  Bacterial resistance: Chloramphenicol, 25 μg/mL
  Growth temperature: 37°C
  Growth strain: DH5alpha
  Copy number: Low Copy
Gene/Insert
  Gene/Insert name: ISHahl1 TnpB
  Species: Other
  Cloning method: Unknown
Terms and licenses: Academic/Nonprofit Terms; Industry Terms: Not Available to Industry
How to cite: pBad33_ISHahl1_reRNA was a gift from Haoyi Wang (Addgene plasmid # 205345 ; http://n2t.net/addgene:205345 ; RRID:Addgene_205345)
