[The description below was written by a language model from this plasmid's Addgene catalogue record and pLannotate feature annotations shown in this document.]
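Description:
pBad33_ISHahl1_reRNA is a 5.6 kb bacterial expression plasmid built on a pBAD33-type backbone and designed to co-express the ISHahl1 TnpB nuclease with its guide RNA (reRNA) in E. coli. It replicates from a complete p15A origin, which fits the catalogue's low-copy designation and allows it to coexist with a second plasmid carrying a ColE1-type origin. Selection is by chloramphenicol, through a full-length cat gene driven by its own promoter. The backbone also carries several remnants typical of pACYC184/pBAD33 lineage: an M13 phage origin, partial β-lactamase and tetracycline-resistance sequences, an IS1 fragment, and short ColE1 and RSF origin fragments. These are annotated only as fragments and should not be assumed to be functional.

The automated annotation does not label the TnpB coding sequence or the reRNA, which is expected for a recently characterised gene. It does show two copies of the strong constitutive synthetic promoter J23119. One lies near the start of the sequence and is followed by about 1.3 kb of largely unannotated DNA. The second is followed by roughly 300 bp of unannotated sequence leading into the rrnB region with its T1 and T2 terminators. This layout suggests that TnpB and the reRNA are transcribed from separate J23119 promoters, although the record does not state this assignment. Neither araC nor the araBAD promoter was detected, so expression appears to be constitutive rather than arabinose-inducible despite the pBAD name. A short hit to FRB within the first unannotated stretch is probably spurious.

TnpB proteins are compact, transposon-encoded, RNA-guided nucleases ancestral to Cas12. The plasmid comes from work mining and characterising TnpB systems as miniature genome editors, and it is suited to testing nuclease activity in bacteria.
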