Features (pLannotate 1.2.2; 18 found; start..end, strand, type, name):
     17..50      +  promoter       J23119 promoter: bacterial promoter (Registry of Standard Biological Parts BBa J23119)
    900..917     -  CDS            FRB (fragment): FKBP-rapamycin binding domain of human FRAP
   1372..1401    +  promoter       J23119(SpeI) promoter (fragment): bacterial promoter (Registry of Standard Biological Parts BBa J23119) modified to end with an SpeI site
   1727..1842    +  ncRNA          5S rRNA: Accession: RF00001 - 5S ribosomal RNA
   1846..1932    +  terminator     rrnB T1 terminator: Escherichia coli rrnB; transcription terminator T1 from the E. coli rrnB gene
   2024..2051    +  terminator     rrnB T2 terminator: transcription terminator T2 from the E. coli rrnB gene
   2070..2161    +  promoter       AmpR promoter: bla
   2162..2281    +  CDS            AmpR (fragment): β-lactamase; bla; confers resistance to ampicillin, carbenicillin, and related antibiotics
   2282..2576    +  CDS            bla(M) (fragment): β-lactamase lacking the signal sequence; bla(M); allows cytosolic expression of β-lactamase
   2619..2999    +  rep_origin     M13 ori (sequence partly withheld): M13 bacteriophage origin of replication; arrow indicates direction of (+) strand synthesis
   3185..3418    +  rep_origin     ori (fragment): high-copy-number ColE1/pMB1/pBR322/pUC origin of replication
   3633..4289    -  CDS            cat: CAT_ECOLX - Experimental evidence at protein level: Swiss-Prot protein existence level 1. This enzyme is an effector of chloramphenicol resistance in bacteria. From Escherichia coli. This protein is used as a marker in many commonly used cloning vectors, such as pACYC184.
   4290..4392    -  promoter       cat promoter: promoter of the E. coli cat gene encoding chloramphenicol acetyltransferase
   4513..4656    +  mobile_element IS1 (fragment): prokaryotic transposable element IS1
   4775..4830    -  rep_origin     RSF ori (fragment): Plasmids containing the RSF 1030 origin of replication can be propagated in E. coli cells that contain additional plasmids with compatible origins.
   4918..5463    -  rep_origin     p15A ori: Plasmids containing the medium-copy-number p15A origin of replication can be propagated in E. coli cells that contain a second plasmid with the ColE1 origin.
   5500..5620    -  CDS            TcR (fragment): tetracycline efflux protein; tet; confers resistance to tetracycline
   5630..15      +  promoter       tet promoter (fragment) (across the origin): E. coli promoter for tetracycline efflux protein gene
>Addgene plasmid #205345 | pBad33_ISHahl1_reRNA | addgene full sequence | sequence record 410887 | Addgene NGS Result
CAGCTTATCATCGATCTGACAGCTAGCTCAGTCCTAGGTATAATGCTAGCCCCGGGAAAAGATCTAAAGA
GGAGAAAGAATTCATGATCCAACGCAAAGCCACCTATCGACTTTACCCAACAGCTGAGCAGCTTGCCGCC
TTGGAGCATCAGCTGTGGGTTCACTGCCTGCTGTGGAACGAGGCGCTCGCCGAGCGGCGCTGGGCTTGGA
GCGAGCGGCAGGAGTCGTTGGGGTTCTCGGCACAGTGCAAGCGGCTGACCGAGTGGCGTAGCCAATCGAA
ACTTCTGAGTGGACTCAATGCCCAGTCTGAGCAGGTCACCCTCAAACGGTTGGATCTGGCGTTTCAGCAC
TTCTTTCGCCGGGTGAAGCAGGGCGAGACGCCGGGCTTCCCCCGCTTCAAGTCCCTGCACCGGTTCAAGG
GCTGGGGGTACAAGACCCACGGCGACGGCTGGCGGCTGTTGACCAACGAGCAGATGCAGCACGGCACCCT
GCGTCTCTCCGGCGTTGGTGCGGTCGCCGTTCGGGGCAGACCCCGCACCCCTGGCACACCCAAGACTTGC
GAGATCATCAAACGCGGTGATCGCTGGTATGCCAGCATTACGCTGAACTGCGAGCCGGTGCGAGAGTGTG
GCGAGAAGATGGGCGGGCTCGACTGGGGCTTGGAGACCTTCGCCACTGTGGCGACCGCGCAAGGTGCCGA
GACCATCGATAACCCCCGCCACCTTGCCGGCACCTTGGATGCCATCCGTGGCGTACAGCGCGAGATCTCC
CGCAAGGAGGAGGCGGCCAAGAAGGCGTCGGGTAGGAGTCGGGGCTTCCCCATCTCCAACCGGTTGCGCA
AGGCGTACGATGAGTTGCGCCGGCTGCATCGCAAGGTGGCCAATCAGCGCCACGACTTTCTCCATCAGGT
CTCTGCCCGACTGATCAAAGAGTTCAGCGCTTTGGGCCTGGAGGCGCTGAGCATTCGGAACATGACCGCC
AAAGGCGGTCAGCATAAGAGGGGCTTGAACCGCGGTATTCTTGATGCCGCTGGCGGGGCCTTCCATCAAT
TGCTCGGGTACAAAGCGGAAGAGGCTGGTGCTTGGGCGGTGGAGGCCCCGACGCGGCAGATCAAACCCTC
GCAGACCTGCCACGCCTGCGGGCAGCAAGAGAAGAAACCGCTCGGCCAGCGCTGGCACAGCTGCCCTTGC
GGCGCGTCCTGTTCACGGGACGAGAACGCCGCTCGGGTGCTGTTGGCTTGGCTGGAGCGGAGTTTATCCG
GTCGGGAACCGGCCGATGCGTGGAGGGAGGTCAGACCGGGTCATCCTTTGGATGAATCGGCACTCCCGTC
GAAGCGCGAAACTCACGCCATAGCGGGATCCTGAGAGATCTTTGACAGCTAGCTCAGTCCTAGGTATAAT
AGCGCTGGCACAGCTGCCCTTGCGGCGCGTCCTGTTCACGGGACGAGAACGCCGCTCGGGTGCTGTTGGC
TTGGCTGGAGCGGAGTTTATCCGGTCGGGAACCGGCCGATGCGTGGAGGGAGGTCAGACCGGGTCATCCT
TTGGATGAATCGGCACTCCCGTCGAAGCGCGAAACTCACGCCATAGCGTAAGCTTGGCGGGAGTAGTTCA
TGCTCGGAGATCATCATTGCGTTTTTTAAGCTTGGCTGTTTTGGCGGATGAGAGAAGATTTTCAGCCTGA
TACAGATTAAATCAGAACGCAGAAGCGGTCTGATAAAACAGAATTTGCCTGGCGGCAGTAGCGCGGTGGT
CCCACCTGACCCCATGCCGAACTCAGAAGTGAAACGCCGTAGCGCCGATGGTAGTGTGGGGTCTCCCCAT
GCGAGAGTAGGGAACTGCCAGGCATCAAATAAAACGAAAGGCTCAGTCGAAAGACTGGGCCTTTCGTTTT
ATCTGTTGTTTGTCGGTGAACGCTCTCCTGAGTAGGACAAATCCGCCGGGAGCGGATTTGAACGTTGCGA
AGCAACGGCCCGGAGGGTGGCGGGCAGGACGCCCGCCATAAACTGCCAGGCATCAAATTAAGCAGAAGGC
CATCCTGACGGATGGCCTTTTTGCGTTTCTACAAACTCTTTTGTTTATTTTTCTAAATACATTCAAATAT
GTATCCGCTCATGAGACAATAACCCTGATAAATGCTTCAATAATATTGAAAAAGGAAGAGTATGAGTATT
CAACATTTCCGTGTCGCCCTTATTCCCTTTTTTGCGGCATTTTGCCTTCCTGTTTTTGCTCACCCAGAAA
CGCTGGTGAAAGTAAAAGATGCTGAAGATCAGTTGGGTGCAGCAAACTATTAACTGGCGAACTACTTACT
CTAGCTTCCCGGCAACAATTAATAGACTGGATGGAGGCGGATAAAGTTGCAGGACCACTTCTGCGCTCGG
CCCTTCCGGCTGGCTGGTTTATTGCTGATAAATCTGGAGCCGGTGAGCGTGGGTCTCGCGGTATCATTGC
AGCACTGGGGCCAGATGGTAAGCCCTCCCGTATCGTAGTTATCTACACGACGGGGAGTCAGGCAACTATG
GATGAACGAAATAGACAGATCGCTGAGATAGGTGCCTCACTGATTAAGCATTGGTAACTGTCAGACCAAG
TTTACTCATATATACTTTAGATTGATT
[125 nt withheld, positions 2618-2742]
C
[141 nt withheld, positions 2744-2884]
CCTTTGACGTTGGAGTCCACGTTCTTT
[37 nt withheld, positions 2912-2948]
ACCCTATCTCGGGCTATTCTTTTGATTTATAAGGGATTTTGCCGATTTCGGCCTATTGGTTAAAAAATGA
GCTGATTTAACAAAAATTTAACGCGAATTTTAACAAAATATTAACGTTTACAATTTAAAAGGATCTAGGT
GAAGATCCTTTTTGATAATCTCATGACCAAAATCCCTTAACGTGAGTTTTCGTTCCACTGAGCGTCAGAC
CCCGTAGAAAAGATCAAAGGATCTTCTTGAGATCCTTTTTTTCTGCGCGTAATCTGCTGCTTGCAAACAA
AAAAACCACCGCTACCAGCGGTGGTTTGTTTGCCGGATCAAGAGCTACCAACTCTTTTTCCGAAGGTAAC
TGGCTTCAGCAGAGCGCAGATACCAAATACTGTCCTTCTAGTGTAGCCGTAGTTAGGCCACCACTTCAAG
AACTCTGTAGCACCGCCTACATACCTCGCTCTGCTAATCCTGTTACCAGTCAGGCATTTGAGAAGCACAC
GGTCACACTGCTTCCGGTAGTCAATAAACCGGTAAACCAGCAATAGACATAAGCGGCTATTTAACGACCC
TGCCCTGAACCGACGACCGGGTCGAATTTGCTTTCGAATTTCTGCCATTCATCCGCTTATTATCACTTAT
TCAGGCGTAGCAACCAGGCGTTTAAGGGCACCAATAACTGCCTTAAAAAAATTACGCCCCGCCCTGCCAC
TCATCGCAGTACTGTTGTAATTCATTAAGCATTCTGCCGACATGGAAGCCATCACAAACGGCATGATGAA
CCTGAATCGCCAGCGGCATCAGCACCTTGTCGCCTTGCGTATAATATTTGCCCATGGTGAAAACGGGGGC
GAAGAAGTTGTCCATATTGGCCACGTTTAAATCAAAACTGGTGAAACTCACCCAGGGATTGGCTGAGACG
AAAAACATATTCTCAATAAACCCTTTAGGGAAATAGGCCAGGTTTTCACCGTAACACGCCACATCTTGCG
AATATATGTGTAGAAACTGCCGGAAATCGTCGTGGTATTCACTCCAGAGCGATGAAAACGTTTCAGTTTG
CTCATGGAAAACGGTGTAACAAGGGTGAACACTATCCCATATCACCAGCTCACCGTCTTTCATTGCCATA
CGGAACTCCGGATGAGCATTCATCAGGCGGGCAAGAATGTGAATAAAGGCCGGATAAAACTTGTGCTTAT
TTTTCTTTACGGTCTTTAAAAAGGCCGTAATATCCAGCTGAACGGTCTGGTTATAGGTACATTGAGCAAC
TGACTGAAATGCCTCAAAATGTTCTTTACGATGCCATTGGGATATATCAACGGTGGTATATCCAGTGATT
TTTTTCTCCATTTTAGCTTCCTTAGCTCCTGAAAATCTCGATAACTCAAAAAATACGCCCGGTAGTGATC
TTATTTCATTATGGTGAAAGTTGGAACCTCTTACGTGCCGATCAACGTCTCATTTTCGCCAAAAGTTGGC
CCAGGGCTTCCCGGTATCAACAGGGACACCAGGATTTATTTATTCTGCGAAGTGATCTTCCGTCACAGGT
ATTTATTCGGCGCAAAGTGCGTCGGGTGATGCTGCCAACTTACTGATTTAGTGTATGATGGTGTTTTTGA
GGTGCTCCAGTGGCTTCTGTTTCTATCAGCTGTCCCTCCTGTTCAGCTACTGACGGGGTGGTGCGTAACG
GCAAAAGCACCGCCGGACATCAGCGCTAGCGGAGTGTATACTGGCTTACTATGTTGGCACTGATGAGGGT
GTCAGTGAAGTGCTTCATGTGGCAGGAGAAAAAAGGCTGCACCGGTGCGTCAGCAGAATATGTGATACAG
GATATATTCCGCTTCCTCGCTCACTGACTCGCTACGCTCGGTCGTTCGACTGCGGCGAGCGGAAATGGCT
TACGAACGGGGCGGAGATTTCCTGGAAGATGCCAGGAAGATACTTAACAGGGAAGTGAGAGGGCCGCGGC
AAAGCCGTTTTTCCATAGGCTCCGCCCCCCTGACAAGCATCACGAAATCTGACGCTCAAATCAGTGGTGG
CGAAACCCGACAGGACTATAAAGATACCAGGCGTTTCCCCCTGGCGGCTCCCTCGTGCGCTCTCCTGTTC
CTGCCTTTCGGTTTACCGGTGTCATTCCGCTGTTATGGCCGCGTTTGTCTCATTCCACGCCTGACACTCA
GTTCCGGGTAGGCAGTTCGCTCCAAGCTGGACTGTATGCACGAACCCCCCGTTCAGTCCGACCGCTGCGC
CTTATCCGGTAACTATCGTCTTGAGTCCAACCCGGAAAGACATGCAAAAGCACCACTGGCAGCAGCCACT
GGTAATTGATTTAGAGGAGTTAGTCTTGAAGTCATGCGCCGGTTAAGGCTAAACTGAAAGGACAAGTTTT
GGTGACTGCGCTCCTCCAAGCCAGTTACCTCGGTTCAAAGAGTTGGTAGCTCAGAGAACCTTCGAAAAAC
CGCCCTGCAAGGCGGTTTTTTCGTTTTCAGAGCAAGAGATTACGCGCAGACCAAAACGATCTCAAGAAGA
TCATCTTATTAATCAGATAAAATATTTCTAGGCTCATGAGCCCGAAGTGGCGAGCCCGATCTTCCCCATC
GGTGATGTCGGCGATATAGGCGCCAGCAACCGCACCTGTGGCGCCGGTGATGCCGGCCACGATGCGTCCG
GCGTAGAGGATCTGCTCATGTTTGA
